Addgene plasmid #110863: pLenti-HF1-P2A-GFP-PGK-Puro
Purpose: Lentiviral vector for constitutive expression of Cas9-HF1-P2A-GFP (not codon optimized)
Depositing lab: Lukas Dow. Depositing organization: Cornell University. Publication: Optimized base editors enable efficient editing in cells, organoids and mice. Zafra MP, Schatoff EM, Katti A, Foronda M, Breinig M, Schweitzer AY, Simon A, Han T, Goswami S, Montgomery E, Thibado J, Kastenhuber ER, Sanchez-Rivera FJ, Shi J, Vakoc CR, Lowe SW, Tschaharganeh DF, Dow LE. Nat Biotechnol. 2018 Jul 3. pii: nbt.4194. doi: 10.1038/nbt.4194. PubMed 29969439.
Backbone
  Vector backbone: Adapted from lentiCRISPRv1
  Backbone size w/o insert (bp): 6296
  Vector type: Lentiviral
  Selectable markers: Puromycin ; GFP
Growth in bacteria
  Bacterial resistance: Ampicillin, 100 μg/mL
  Growth temperature: 30°C
  Growth strain: NEB Stable
  Copy number: Low Copy
Gene/Insert
  Gene/Insert name: Cas9-HF1 (alt name: HF1)
  Species: Synthetic
  Insert size (bp): 4212
  Mutation: N497A, R661A, Q695A, Q926A
  Promoter: EF1s
  Tag / fusion protein: 3X FLAG (C terminal on insert)
  Cloning method: Gibson Cloning
  Sequencing primers: 5′ TAAGTGCAGTAGTCGCCGTG; 3′ TTAAGAATACCAGTCAATCTTTC
Terms and licenses: Academic/Nonprofit Terms; Industry Terms: Not Available to Industry
How to cite: pLenti-HF1-P2A-GFP-PGK-Puro was a gift from Lukas Dow (Addgene plasmid # 110863 ; http://n2t.net/addgene:110863 ; RRID:Addgene_110863)
