[The description below was written by a language model from this plasmid's Addgene catalogue record and pLannotate feature annotations shown in this document.]
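Description:
pLenti-HF1-P2A-GFP-PGK-Puro is a third-generation-style, self-inactivating HIV-1 lentiviral transfer vector adapted from lentiCRISPRv1, built for constitutive expression of the high-fidelity nuclease SpCas9-HF1 in mammalian cells. The viral portion begins with an RSV promoter fused to a truncated 5' LTR, which drives production of the genomic RNA in packaging cells. This is followed by the Ψ packaging signal with a gag fragment, the Rev response element for nuclear export of unspliced RNA, and the cPPT/CTS, which aids nuclear import of the reverse-transcribed genome. A WPRE upstream of the ΔU3 3' LTR enhances transcript stability and expression, and the U3 deletion inactivates LTR promoter activity after integration. In bacteria the plasmid is maintained through a ColE1/pUC-type origin with ampicillin resistance. The catalogue nevertheless lists it as low copy and propagated in a recombination-deficient strain, as is common for LTR-containing plasmids. An f1 ori, an SV40 ori and poly(A) signal, and lac/T7/T3 remnants are backbone carry-overs.

The payload comprises two expression units. A short EF-1α core promoter (EFS) drives Cas9-HF1, which carries the N497A, R661A, Q695A and Q926A substitutions that reduce off-target cleavage, with a C-terminal 3xFLAG tag. According to the name and stated purpose, a P2A self-cleaving peptide links it to EGFP so that fluorescence reports Cas9 expression, although the P2A itself is not annotated in the feature table. The Cas9 coding sequence is described as not codon optimized. Downstream, a mouse PGK promoter independently drives puromycin N-acetyltransferase, so transduced cells can be either drug-selected or sorted by GFP. No sgRNA cassette is annotated, so guides would have to be supplied separately. The vector comes from work on optimizing base editor and Cas9 expression.
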