Features (pLannotate 1.2.2; 29 found; start..end, strand, type, name):
      3..229     +  promoter       RSV promoter: Rous sarcoma virus enhancer/promoter
    230..410     +  LTR            5' LTR (truncated): truncated 5' long terminal repeat (LTR) from HIV-1
    457..582     +  misc_feature   HIV-1 Ψ: packaging signal of human immunodeficiency virus type 1
    566..929     +  CDS            HIV-1 gag (fragment): gag protein from human immunodeficiency virus 1; gag
   1075..1308    +  misc_feature   RRE: The Rev response element (RRE) of HIV-1 allows for Rev-dependent mRNA export from the nucleus to the cytoplasm.
   1685..1711    +  CDS            Rev (fragment): human immunodeficiency virus 1 (HIV-1) Rev protein; rev; enhances nuclear export of unspliced and incompletely spliced viral mRNAs
   1721..1838    +  misc_feature   cPPT/CTS: central polypurine tract and central termination sequence of HIV-1
   1907..2118    +  promoter       EF-1α core promoter: core promoter for human elongation factor EF-1α
   2144..6247    +  CDS            SpCas9-HF1: Cas9 endonuclease from the Streptococcus pyogenes Type II CRISPR/Cas system, mutated to improve targeting specificity (Kleinstiver et al., 2016) carries the mutations N497A, R661A, Q695A, and Q926A
   6281..6346    +  CDS            3xFLAG: three tandem FLAG® epitope tags, followed by an enterokinase cleavage site
   6413..7132    +  CDS            EGFP: the original enhanced GFP (Yang et al., 1996) mammalian codon-optimized
   7145..7644    +  promoter       PGK promoter: mouse phosphoglycerate kinase 1 promoter
   7665..8264    +  CDS            PuroR: puromycin N-acetyltransferase; pac from Streptomyces alboniger; confers resistance to puromycin
   8280..8868    +  misc_feature   WPRE: woodchuck hepatitis virus posttranscriptional regulatory element
   8919..8938    +  misc_feature   cPPT/CTS (fragment): central polypurine tract and central termination sequence of HIV-1
   8940..9173    +  LTR            3' LTR (ΔU3): self-inactivating 3' long terminal repeat (LTR) from HIV-1
   9251..9372    +  polyA_signal   SV40 poly(A) signal: SV40 polyadenylation signal
   9412..9547    +  rep_origin     SV40 ori: SV40 origin of replication
   9568..9586    -  promoter       T7 promoter: promoter for bacteriophage T7 RNA polymerase
   9594..9749    +  CDS            lacZα (fragment): LacZα fragment of β-galactosidase; lacZ fragment
   9754..10182   +  rep_origin     f1 ori (sequence partly withheld): f1 bacteriophage origin of replication; arrow indicates direction of (+) strand synthesis
  10235..10339   +  promoter       AmpR promoter: bla
  10340..11200   +  CDS            AmpR: β-lactamase; bla; confers resistance to ampicillin, carbenicillin, and related antibiotics
  11371..11959   +  rep_origin     ori: high-copy-number ColE1/pMB1/pBR322/pUC origin of replication
  12142..12234   +  CDS            lacI (fragment): lac repressor; lacI; The lac repressor binds to the lac operator to inhibit transcription in E. coli. This inhibition can be relieved by adding lactose or isopropyl-β-D-thiogalactopyranoside (IPTG).
  12247..12268   +  protein_bind   CAP binding site: CAP binding activates transcription in the presence of cAMP. E. coli catabolite activator protein
  12283..12313   +  promoter       lac promoter: promoter for the E. coli lac operon
  12317..12339   +  protein_bind   lac operator (fragment): The lac repressor binds to the lac operator to inhibit transcription in E. coli. This inhibition can be relieved by adding lactose or isopropyl-β-D-thiogalactopyranoside (IPTG). lac repressor encoded by lacI
  12382..12400   +  promoter       T3 promoter: promoter for bacteriophage T3 RNA polymerase
>Addgene plasmid #110863 | pLenti-HF1-P2A-GFP-PGK-Puro | addgene full sequence | sequence record 211467 | Addgene NGS Result
AATGTAGTCTTATGCAATACTCTTGTAGTCTTGCAACATGGTAACGATGAGTTAGCAACATGCCTTACAA
GGAGAGAAAAAGCACCGTGCATGCCGATTGGTGGAAGTAAGGTGGTACGATCGTGCCTTATTAGGAAGGC
AACAGACGGGTCTGACATGGATTGGACGAACCACTGAATTGCCGCATTGCAGAGATATTGTATTTAAGTG
CCTAGCTCGATACATAAACGGGTCTCTCTGGTTAGACCAGATCTGAGCCTGGGAGCTCTCTGGCTAACTA
GGGAACCCACTGCTTAAGCCTCAATAAAGCTTGCCTTGAGTGCTTCAAGTAGTGTGTGCCCGTCTGTTGT
GTGACTCTGGTAACTAGAGATCCCTCAGACCCTTTTAGTCAGTGTGGAAAATCTCTAGCAGTGGCGCCCG
AACAGGGACTTGAAAGCGAAAGGGAAACCAGAGGAGCTCTCTCGACGCAGGACTCGGCTTGCTGAAGCGC
GCACGGCAAGAGGCGAGGGGCGGCGACTGGTGAGTACGCCAAAAATTTTGACTAGCGGAGGCTAGAAGGA
GAGAGATGGGTGCGAGAGCGTCAGTATTAAGCGGGGGAGAATTAGATCGCGATGGGAAAAAATTCGGTTA
AGGCCAGGGGGAAAGAAAAAATATAAATTAAAACATATAGTATGGGCAAGCAGGGAGCTAGAACGATTCG
CAGTTAATCCTGGCCTGTTAGAAACATCAGAAGGCTGTAGACAAATACTGGGACAGCTACAACCATCCCT
TCAGACAGGATCAGAAGAACTTAGATCATTATATAATACAGTAGCAACCCTCTATTGTGTGCATCAAAGG
ATAGAGATAAAAGACACCAAGGAAGCTTTAGACAAGATAGAGGAAGAGCAAAACAAAAGTAAGACCACCG
CACAGCAAGCGGCCGCTGATCTTCAGACCTGGAGGAGGAGATATGAGGGACAATTGGAGAAGTGAATTAT
ATAAATATAAAGTAGTAAAAATTGAACCATTAGGAGTAGCACCCACCAAGGCAAAGAGAAGAGTGGTGCA
GAGAGAAAAAAGAGCAGTGGGAATAGGAGCTTTGTTCCTTGGGTTCTTGGGAGCAGCAGGAAGCACTATG
GGCGCAGCGTCAATGACGCTGACGGTACAGGCCAGACAATTATTGTCTGGTATAGTGCAGCAGCAGAACA
ATTTGCTGAGGGCTATTGAGGCGCAACAGCATCTGTTGCAACTCACAGTCTGGGGCATCAAGCAGCTCCA
GGCAAGAATCCTGGCTGTGGAAAGATACCTAAAGGATCAACAGCTCCTGGGGATTTGGGGTTGCTCTGGA
AAACTCATTTGCACCACTGCTGTGCCTTGGAATGCTAGTTGGAGTAATAAATCTCTGGAACAGATTTGGA
ATCACACGACCTGGATGGAGTGGGACAGAGAAATTAACAATTACACAAGCTTAATACACTCCTTAATTGA
AGAATCGCAAAACCAGCAAGAAAAGAATGAACAAGAATTATTGGAATTAGATAAATGGGCAAGTTTGTGG
AATTGGTTTAACATAACAAATTGGCTGTGGTATATAAAATTATTCATAATGATAGTAGGAGGCTTGGTAG
GTTTAAGAATAGTTTTTGCTGTACTTTCTATAGTGAATAGAGTTAGGCAGGGATATTCACCATTATCGTT
TCAGACCCACCTCCCAACCCCGAGGGGACCCAGACCACAATTTTAAAAGAAAAGGGGGGATTGGGGGGTA
CAGTGCAGGGGAAAGAATAGTAGACATAATAGCAACAGACATACAAACTAAAGAATTACAAAAACAAATT
ACAAAAATTCAAAATTTTCGGGTTTATTACAGGGACAGCAGAGATCCACTTTGGCGCCGGCTCGAGTGGC
TCCGGTGCCCGTCAGTGGGCAGAGCGCACATCGCCCACAGTCCCCGAGAAGTTGGGGGGAGGGGTCGGCA
ATTGAACCGGTGCCTAGAGAAGGTGGCGCGGGGTAAACTGGGAAAGTGATGTCGTGTACTGGCTCCGCCT
TTTTCCCGAGGGTGGGGGAGAACCGTATATAAGTGCAGTAGTCGCCGTGAACGTTCTTTTTCGCAACGGG
TTTGCCGCCAGAACACAGGTGTCGTGACGCGGGATCCGCCACCATGGATAAAAAGTATTCTATTGGTTTA
GACATCGGCACTAATTCCGTTGGATGGGCTGTCATAACCGATGAATACAAAGTACCTTCAAAGAAATTTA
AGGTGTTGGGGAACACAGACCGTCATTCGATTAAAAAGAATCTTATCGGTGCCCTCCTATTCGATAGTGG
CGAAACGGCAGAGGCGACTCGCCTGAAACGAACCGCTCGGAGAAGGTATACACGTCGCAAGAACCGAATA
TGTTACTTACAAGAAATTTTTAGCAATGAGATGGCCAAAGTTGACGATTCTTTCTTTCACCGTTTGGAAG
AGTCCTTCCTTGTCGAAGAGGACAAGAAACATGAACGGCACCCCATCTTTGGAAACATAGTAGATGAGGT
GGCATATCATGAAAAGTACCCAACGATTTATCACCTCAGAAAAAAGCTAGTTGACTCAACTGATAAAGCG
GACCTGAGGTTAATCTACTTGGCTCTTGCCCATATGATAAAGTTCCGTGGGCACTTTCTCATTGAGGGTG
ATCTAAATCCGGACAACTCGGATGTCGACAAACTGTTCATCCAGTTAGTACAAACCTATAATCAGTTGTT
TGAAGAGAACCCTATAAATGCAAGTGGCGTGGATGCGAAGGCTATTCTTAGCGCCCGCCTCTCTAAATCC
CGACGGCTAGAAAACCTGATCGCACAATTACCCGGAGAGAAGAAAAATGGGTTGTTCGGTAACCTTATAG
CGCTCTCACTAGGCCTGACACCAAATTTTAAGTCGAACTTCGACTTAGCTGAAGATGCCAAATTGCAGCT
TAGTAAGGACACGTACGATGACGATCTCGACAATCTACTGGCACAAATTGGAGATCAGTATGCGGACTTA
TTTTTGGCTGCCAAAAACCTTAGCGATGCAATCCTCCTATCTGACATACTGAGAGTTAATACTGAGATTA
CCAAGGCGCCGTTATCCGCTTCAATGATCAAAAGGTACGATGAACATCACCAAGACTTGACACTTCTCAA
GGCCCTAGTCCGTCAGCAACTGCCTGAGAAATATAAGGAAATATTCTTTGATCAGTCGAAAAACGGGTAC
GCAGGTTATATTGACGGCGGAGCGAGTCAAGAGGAATTCTACAAGTTTATCAAACCCATATTAGAGAAGA
TGGATGGGACGGAAGAGTTGCTTGTAAAACTCAATCGCGAAGATCTACTGCGAAAGCAGCGGACTTTCGA
CAACGGTAGCATTCCACATCAAATCCACTTAGGCGAATTGCATGCTATACTTAGAAGGCAGGAGGATTTT
TATCCGTTCCTCAAAGACAATCGTGAAAAGATTGAGAAAATCCTAACCTTTCGCATACCTTACTATGTGG
GACCCCTGGCCCGAGGGAACTCTCGGTTCGCATGGATGACAAGAAAGTCCGAAGAAACGATTACTCCCTG
GAATTTTGAGGAAGTTGTCGATAAAGGTGCGTCAGCTCAATCGTTCATCGAGAGGATGACCGCCTTTGAC
AAGAATTTACCGAACGAAAAAGTATTGCCTAAGCACAGTTTACTTTACGAGTATTTCACAGTGTACAATG
AACTCACGAAAGTTAAGTATGTCACTGAGGGCATGCGTAAACCCGCCTTTCTAAGCGGAGAACAGAAGAA
AGCAATAGTAGATCTGTTATTCAAGACCAACCGCAAAGTGACAGTTAAGCAATTGAAAGAGGACTACTTT
AAGAAAATTGAATGCTTCGATTCTGTCGAGATCTCCGGGGTAGAAGATCGATTTAATGCGTCACTTGGTA
CGTATCATGACCTCCTAAAGATAATTAAAGATAAGGACTTCCTGGATAACGAAGAGAATGAAGATATCTT
AGAAGATATAGTGTTGACTCTTACCCTCTTTGAAGATCGGGAAATGATTGAGGAAAGACTAAAAACATAC
GCTCACCTGTTCGACGATAAGGTTATGAAACAGTTAAAGAGGCGTCGCTATACGGGCTGGGGAGCCTTGT
CGCGGAAACTTATCAACGGGATAAGAGACAAGCAAAGTGGTAAAACTATTCTCGATTTTCTAAAGAGCGA
CGGCTTCGCCAATAGGAACTTTATGGCCCTGATCCATGATGACTCTTTAACCTTCAAAGAGGATATACAA
AAGGCACAGGTTTCCGGACAAGGGGACTCATTGCACGAACATATTGCGAATCTTGCTGGTTCGCCAGCCA
TCAAAAAGGGCATACTCCAGACAGTCAAAGTAGTGGATGAGCTAGTTAAGGTCATGGGACGTCACAAACC
GGAAAACATTGTAATCGAGATGGCACGCGAAAATCAAACGACTCAGAAGGGGCAAAAAAACAGTCGAGAG
CGGATGAAGAGAATAGAAGAGGGTATTAAAGAACTGGGCAGCCAGATCTTAAAGGAGCATCCTGTGGAAA
ATACCCAATTGCAGAACGAGAAACTTTACCTCTATTACCTACAAAATGGAAGGGACATGTATGTTGATCA
GGAACTGGACATAAACCGTTTATCTGATTACGACGTCGATCACATTGTACCCCAATCCTTTTTGAAGGAC
GATTCAATCGACAATAAAGTGCTTACACGCTCGGATAAGAACCGAGGGAAAAGTGACAATGTTCCAAGCG
AGGAAGTCGTAAAGAAAATGAAGAACTATTGGCGGCAGCTCCTAAATGCGAAACTGATAACGCAAAGAAA
GTTCGATAACTTAACTAAAGCTGAGAGGGGTGGCTTGTCTGAACTTGACAAGGCCGGATTTATTAAACGT
CAGCTCGTGGAAACCCGCGCCATCACAAAGCATGTTGCGCAGATACTAGATTCCCGAATGAATACGAAAT
ACGACGAGAACGATAAGCTGATTCGGGAAGTCAAAGTAATCACTTTAAAGTCAAAATTGGTGTCGGACTT
CAGAAAGGATTTTCAATTCTATAAAGTTAGGGAGATAAATAACTACCACCATGCGCACGACGCTTATCTT
AATGCCGTCGTAGGGACCGCACTCATTAAGAAATACCCGAAGCTAGAAAGTGAGTTTGTGTATGGTGATT
ACAAAGTTTATGACGTCCGTAAGATGATCGCGAAAAGCGAACAGGAGATAGGCAAGGCTACAGCCAAATA
CTTCTTTTATTCTAACATTATGAATTTCTTTAAGACGGAAATCACTCTGGCAAACGGAGAGATACGCAAA
CGACCTTTAATTGAAACCAATGGGGAGACAGGTGAAATCGTATGGGATAAGGGCCGGGACTTCGCGACGG
TGAGAAAAGTTTTGTCCATGCCCCAAGTCAACATAGTAAAGAAAACTGAGGTGCAGACCGGAGGGTTTTC
AAAGGAATCGATTCTTCCAAAAAGGAATAGTGATAAGCTCATCGCTCGTAAAAAGGACTGGGACCCGAAA
AAGTACGGTGGCTTCGATAGCCCTACAGTTGCCTATTCTGTCCTAGTAGTGGCAAAAGTTGAGAAGGGAA
AATCCAAGAAACTGAAGTCAGTCAAAGAATTATTGGGGATAACGATTATGGAGCGCTCGTCTTTTGAAAA
GAACCCCATCGACTTCCTTGAGGCGAAAGGTTACAAGGAAGTAAAAAAGGATCTCATAATTAAACTACCA
AAGTATAGTCTGTTTGAGTTAGAAAATGGCCGAAAACGGATGTTGGCTAGCGCCGGAGAGCTTCAAAAGG
GGAACGAACTCGCACTACCGTCTAAATACGTGAATTTCCTGTATTTAGCGTCCCATTACGAGAAGTTGAA
AGGTTCACCTGAAGATAACGAACAGAAGCAACTTTTTGTTGAGCAGCACAAACATTATCTCGACGAAATC
ATAGAGCAAATTTCGGAATTCAGTAAGAGAGTCATCCTAGCTGATGCCAATCTGGACAAAGTATTAAGCG
CATACAACAAGCACAGGGATAAACCCATACGTGAGCAGGCGGAAAATATTATCCATTTGTTTACTCTTAC
CAACCTCGGCGCTCCAGCCGCATTCAAGTATTTTGACACAACGATAGATCGCAAACGATACACTTCTACC
AAGGAGGTGCTAGACGCGACACTGATTCACCAATCCATCACGGGATTATATGAAACTCGGATAGATTTGT
CACAGCTTGGGGGTGACGGATCCCCCAAGAAGAAGAGGAAAGTCTCGAGCGACTACAAAGACCATGACGG
TGATTATAAAGATCATGACATCGATTACAAGGATGACGATGACAAGGGCAGCGGCGCCACCAACTTCAGC
CTGCTGAAGCAGGCCGGCGACGTGGAGGAGAACCCCGGCCCCATGGTGAGCAAGGGCGAGGAGCTGTTCA
CCGGGGTGGTGCCCATCCTGGTCGAGCTGGACGGCGACGTAAACGGCCACAAGTTCAGCGTGTCTGGCGA
GGGCGAGGGCGATGCCACCTACGGCAAGCTGACCCTGAAGTTCATCTGCACCACCGGCAAGCTGCCCGTG
CCCTGGCCCACCCTCGTGACCACCCTGACCTACGGCGTGCAGTGCTTCAGCCGCTACCCCGACCACATGA
AGCAGCACGACTTCTTCAAGTCCGCCATGCCCGAAGGCTACGTCCAGGAGCGCACCATCTTCTTCAAGGA
CGACGGCAACTACAAGACCCGCGCCGAGGTGAAGTTCGAGGGCGACACCCTGGTGAACCGCATCGAGCTG
AAGGGCATCGACTTCAAGGAGGACGGCAACATCCTGGGGCACAAGCTGGAGTACAACTACAACAGCCACA
ACGTCTATATCATGGCCGACAAGCAGAAGAACGGCATCAAGGCGAACTTCAAGATCCGCCACAACATCGA
GGACGGCAGCGTGCAGCTCGCCGACCACTACCAGCAGAACACCCCCATCGGCGACGGCCCCGTGCTGCTG
CCCGACAACCACTACCTGAGCACCCAGTCCGCCCTGAGCAAAGACCCCAACGAGAAGCGCGATCACATGG
TCCTGCTGGAGTTCGTGACCGCCGCCGGGATCACTCTCGGCATGGACGAGCTGTACAAGTAAGATGCATC
TACCGGGTAGGGGAGGCGCTTTTCCCAAGGCAGTCTGGAGCATGCGCTTTAGCAGCCCCGCTGGGCACTT
GGCGCTACACAAGTGGCCTCTGGCCTCGCACACATTCCACATCCACCGGTAGGCGCCAACCGGCTCCGTT
CTTTGGTGGCCCCTTCGCGCCACCTTCTACTCCTCCCCTAGTCAGGAAGTTCCCCCCCGCCCCGCAGCTC
GCGTCGTGCAGGACGTGACAAATGGAAGTAGCACGTCTCACTAGTCTCGTGCAGATGGACAGCACCGCTG
AGCAATGGAAGCGGGTAGGCCTTTGGGGCAGCGGCCAATAGCAGCTTTGCTCCTTCGCTTTCTGGGCTCA
GAGGCTGGGAAGGGGTGGGTCCGGGGGCGGGCTCAGGGGCGGGCTCAGGGGCGGGGCGGGCGCCCGAAGG
TCCTCCGGAGGCCCGGCATTCTGCACGCTTCAAAAGCGCACGTCTGCCGCGCTGTTCTCCTCTTCCTCAT
CTCCGGGCCTTTCGACCTGCAGCCCAAGCTTACCATGACCGAGTACAAGCCCACGGTGCGCCTCGCCACC
CGCGACGACGTCCCCAGGGCCGTACGCACCCTCGCCGCCGCGTTCGCCGACTACCCCGCCACGCGCCACA
CCGTCGATCCGGACCGCCACATCGAGCGGGTCACCGAGCTGCAAGAACTCTTCCTCACGCGCGTCGGGCT
CGACATCGGCAAGGTGTGGGTCGCGGACGACGGCGCCGCGGTGGCGGTCTGGACCACGCCGGAGAGCGTC
GAAGCGGGGGCGGTGTTCGCCGAGATCGGCCCGCGCATGGCCGAGTTGAGCGGTTCCCGGCTGGCCGCGC
AGCAACAGATGGAAGGCCTCCTGGCGCCGCACCGGCCCAAGGAGCCCGCGTGGTTCCTGGCCACCGTCGG
CGTCTCGCCCGACCACCAGGGCAAGGGTCTGGGCAGCGCCGTCGTGCTCCCCGGAGTGGAGGCGGCCGAG
CGCGCCGGGGTGCCCGCCTTCCTGGAGACCTCCGCGCCCCGCAACCTCCCCTTCTACGAGCGGCTCGGCT
TCACCGTCACCGCCGACGTCGAGGTGCCCGAAGGACCGCGCACCTGGTGCATGACCCGCAAGCCCGGTGC
CTGATTCTAGAAAGTCGACAATCAACCTCTGGATTACAAAATTTGTGAAAGATTGACTGGTATTCTTAAC
TATGTTGCTCCTTTTACGCTATGTGGATACGCTGCTTTAATGCCTTTGTATCATGCTATTGCTTCCCGTA
TGGCTTTCATTTTCTCCTCCTTGTATAAATCCTGGTTGCTGTCTCTTTATGAGGAGTTGTGGCCCGTTGT
CAGGCAACGTGGCGTGGTGTGCACTGTGTTTGCTGACGCAACCCCCACTGGTTGGGGCATTGCCACCACC
TGTCAGCTCCTTTCCGGGACTTTCGCTTTCCCCCTCCCTATTGCCACGGCGGAACTCATCGCCGCCTGCC
TTGCCCGCTGCTGGACAGGGGCTCGGCTGTTGGGCACTGACAATTCCGTGGTGTTGTCGGGGAAATCATC
GTCCTTTCCTTGGCTGCTCGCCTGTGTTGCCACCTGGATTCTGCGCGGGACGTCCTTCTGCTACGTCCCT
TCGGCCCTCAATCCAGCGGACCTTCCTTCCCGCGGCCTGCTGCCGGCTCTGCGGCCTCTTCCGCGTCTTC
GCCTTCGCCCTCAGACGAGTCGGATCTCCCTTTGGGCCGCCTCCCCGCGTCGACTTTAAGACCAATGACT
TACAAGGCAGCTGTAGATCTTAGCCACTTTTTAAAAGAAAAGGGGGGACTGGAAGGGCTAATTCACTCCC
AACGAAGACAAGATCTGCTTTTTGCTTGTACTGGGTCTCTCTGGTTAGACCAGATCTGAGCCTGGGAGCT
CTCTGGCTAACTAGGGAACCCACTGCTTAAGCCTCAATAAAGCTTGCCTTGAGTGCTTCAAGTAGTGTGT
GCCCGTCTGTTGTGTGACTCTGGTAACTAGAGATCCCTCAGACCCTTTTAGTCAGTGTGGAAAATCTCTA
GCAGTACGTATAGTAGTTCATGTCATCTTATTATTCAGTATTTATAACTTGCAAAGAAATGAATATCAGA
GAGTGAGAGGAACTTGTTTATTGCAGCTTATAATGGTTACAAATAAAGCAATAGCATCACAAATTTCACA
AATAAAGCATTTTTTTCACTGCATTCTAGTTGTGGTTTGTCCAAACTCATCAATGTATCTTATCATGTCT
GGCTCTAGCTATCCCGCCCCTAACTCCGCCCATCCCGCCCCTAACTCCGCCCAGTTCCGCCCATTCTCCG
CCCCATGGCTGACTAATTTTTTTTATTTATGCAGAGGCCGAGGCCGCCTCGGCCTCTGAGCTATTCCAGA
AGTAGTGAGGAGGCTTTTTTGGAGGCCTAGGGACGTACCCAATTCGCCCTATAGTGAGTCGTATTACGCG
CGCTCACTGGCCGTCGTTTTACAACGTCGTGACTGGGAAAACCCTGGCGTTACCCAACTTAATCGCCTTG
CAGCACATCCCCCTTTCGCCAGCTGGCGTAATAGCGAAGAGGCCCGCACCGATCGCCCTTCCCAACAGTT
GCGCAGCCTGAATGGCGAATGGG
[124 nt withheld, positions 9754-9877]
C
[91 nt withheld, positions 9879-9969]
A
[49 nt withheld, positions 9971-10019]
CCTTTGACGTTGGAGTCCACGTTCTTT
[37 nt withheld, positions 10047-10083]
ACCCTATCTCGGTCTATTCTTTTGATTTATAAGGGATTTTGCCGATTTCGGCCTATTGGTTAAAAAATGA
GCTGATTTAACAAAAATTTAACGCGAATTTTAACAAAATATTAACGCTTACAATTTAGGTGGCACTTTTC
GGGGAAATGTGCGCGGAACCCCTATTTGTTTATTTTTCTAAATACATTCAAATATGTATCCGCTCATGAG
ACAATAACCCTGATAAATGCTTCAATAATATTGAAAAAGGAAGAGTATGAGTATTCAACATTTCCGTGTC
GCCCTTATTCCCTTTTTTGCGGCATTTTGCCTTCCTGTTTTTGCTCACCCAGAAACGCTGGTGAAAGTAA
AAGATGCTGAAGATCAGTTGGGTGCACGAGTGGGTTACATCGAACTGGATCTCAACAGCGGTAAGATCCT
TGAGAGTTTTCGCCCCGAAGAACGTTTTCCAATGATGAGCACTTTTAAAGTTCTGCTATGTGGCGCGGTA
TTATCCCGTATTGACGCCGGGCAAGAGCAACTCGGTCGCCGCATACACTATTCTCAGAATGACTTGGTTG
AGTACTCACCAGTCACAGAAAAGCATCTTACGGATGGCATGACAGTAAGAGAATTATGCAGTGCTGCCAT
AACCATGAGTGATAACACTGCGGCCAACTTACTTCTGACAACGATCGGAGGACCGAAGGAGCTAACCGCT
TTTTTGCACAACATGGGGGATCATGTAACTCGCCTTGATCGTTGGGAACCGGAGCTGAATGAAGCCATAC
CAAACGACGAGCGTGACACCACGATGCCTGTAGCAATGGCAACAACGTTGCGCAAACTATTAACTGGCGA
ACTACTTACTCTAGCTTCCCGGCAACAATTAATAGACTGGATGGAGGCGGATAAAGTTGCAGGACCACTT
CTGCGCTCGGCCCTTCCGGCTGGCTGGTTTATTGCTGATAAATCTGGAGCCGGTGAGCGTGGGTCTCGCG
GTATCATTGCAGCACTGGGGCCAGATGGTAAGCCCTCCCGTATCGTAGTTATCTACACGACGGGGAGTCA
GGCAACTATGGATGAACGAAATAGACAGATCGCTGAGATAGGTGCCTCACTGATTAAGCATTGGTAACTG
TCAGACCAAGTTTACTCATATATACTTTAGATTGATTTAAAACTTCATTTTTAATTTAAAAGGATCTAGG
TGAAGATCCTTTTTGATAATCTCATGACCAAAATCCCTTAACGTGAGTTTTCGTTCCACTGAGCGTCAGA
CCCCGTAGAAAAGATCAAAGGATCTTCTTGAGATCCTTTTTTTCTGCGCGTAATCTGCTGCTTGCAAACA
AAAAAACCACCGCTACCAGCGGTGGTTTGTTTGCCGGATCAAGAGCTACCAACTCTTTTTCCGAAGGTAA
CTGGCTTCAGCAGAGCGCAGATACCAAATACTGTTCTTCTAGTGTAGCCGTAGTTAGGCCACCACTTCAA
GAACTCTGTAGCACCGCCTACATACCTCGCTCTGCTAATCCTGTTACCAGTGGCTGCTGCCAGTGGCGAT
AAGTCGTGTCTTACCGGGTTGGACTCAAGACGATAGTTACCGGATAAGGCGCAGCGGTCGGGCTGAACGG
GGGGTTCGTGCACACAGCCCAGCTTGGAGCGAACGACCTACACCGAACTGAGATACCTACAGCGTGAGCT
ATGAGAAAGCGCCACGCTTCCCGAAGGGAGAAAGGCGGACAGGTATCCGGTAAGCGGCAGGGTCGGAACA
GGAGAGCGCACGAGGGAGCTTCCAGGGGGAAACGCCTGGTATCTTTATAGTCCTGTCGGGTTTCGCCACC
TCTGACTTGAGCGTCGATTTTTGTGATGCTCGTCAGGGGGGCGGAGCCTATGGAAAAACGCCAGCAACGC
GGCCTTTTTACGGTTCCTGGCCTTTTGCTGGCCTTTTGCTCACATGTTCTTTCCTGCGTTATCCCCTGAT
TCTGTGGATAACCGTATTACCGCCTTTGAGTGAGCTGATACCGCTCGCCGCAGCCGAACGACCGAGCGCA
GCGAGTCAGTGAGCGAGGAAGCGGAAGAGCGCCCAATACGCAAACCGCCTCTCCCCGCGCGTTGGCCGAT
TCATTAATGCAGCTGGCACGACAGGTTTCCCGACTGGAAAGCGGGCAGTGAGCGCAACGCAATTAATGTG
AGTTAGCTCACTCATTAGGCACCCCAGGCTTTACACTTTATGCTTCCGGCTCGTATGTTGTGTGGAATTG
TGAGCGGATAACAATTTCACACAGGAAACAGCTATGACCATGATTACGCCAAGCGCGCAATTAACCCTCA
CTAAAGGGAACAAAAGCTGGAGCTGCAAGCTT
